Addgene plasmid #242116: pKC064_pLVX_TetON_MxEnc
Purpose: Tet- or Dox-inducible expression of MxEnc
Depositing lab: Fei Chen. Depositing organization: Broad Institute. Publication: A genetically encoded device for transcriptome storage in mammalian cells. Chao YK, Wu M, Gong Q, Chen F. Science. 2026 Jan 15:eadz9353. doi: 10.1126/science.adz9353. PubMed 41538410.
Backbone
  Vector backbone: pLVX
  Vector type: Lentiviral
  Selectable markers: Puromycin
Growth in bacteria
  Bacterial resistance: Ampicillin, 100 μg/mL
  Growth temperature: 37°C
  Growth strain: NEB Stable
  Copy number: High Copy
Gene/Insert
  Gene/Insert name: MxEnc (alt name: encapsulin)
  Species: Myxococcus xanthus
  Promoter: TRE3GS
  Cloning method: Gibson Cloning
Terms and licenses: Academic/Nonprofit Terms; Industry Terms: Not Available to Industry
Depositor comments: Includes Tet-On3G
How to cite: pKC064_pLVX_TetON_MxEnc was a gift from Fei Chen (Addgene plasmid # 242116 ; http://n2t.net/addgene:242116 ; RRID:Addgene_242116)
