[The description below was written by a language model from this plasmid's Addgene catalogue record and pLannotate feature annotations shown in this document.]
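Description:
pKC064_pLVX_TetON_MxEnc is an all-in-one, doxycycline-inducible lentiviral transfer plasmid built on the pLVX backbone for expressing MxEnc, the encapsulin shell protein of Myxococcus xanthus, in mammalian cells. It replicates in E. coli from a high-copy ColE1/pUC-type origin under ampicillin selection (AmpR, β-lactamase). A residual lac promoter/operator region with a lacI fragment remains from the cloning backbone.

The viral portion, annotated on the minus strand, contains HIV-1 LTR sequences at both ends, the Ψ packaging signal with a gag fragment, the RRE for Rev-dependent nuclear export of the genomic RNA, the cPPT/CTS, and a WPRE near the 3' end to enhance transcript stability and expression. Between these elements sit three expression units. A human PGK promoter drives the Tet-On 3G transactivator, and an SV40 early promoter drives puromycin N-acetyltransferase for selection of transduced cells. The TRE3GS promoter lies in the opposite orientation to the viral genome and to the other two cassettes. In the presence of doxycycline, Tet-On 3G binds TRE3GS and activates transcription of the insert. The feature table does not annotate the MxEnc coding sequence itself. An unannotated stretch of roughly 1 kb between TRE3GS and an SV40 poly(A) signal is where the insert would be expected. That poly(A) signal is annotated on the strand opposite the promoter, so how the inducible transcript is terminated cannot be determined from the table.

Because the transactivator, inducible cassette and drug marker are carried on a single provirus, one transduction followed by puromycin selection should give stable lines with drug-controlled encapsulin expression. The associated work concerns a genetically encoded device for transcriptome storage in mammalian cells.
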