Features (pLannotate 1.2.2; 24 found; start..end, strand, type, name):
      1..589     +  rep_origin     ori: high-copy-number ColE1/pMB1/pBR322/pUC origin of replication
    772..864     +  CDS            lacI (fragment): lac repressor; lacI; The lac repressor binds to the lac operator to inhibit transcription in E. coli. This inhibition can be relieved by adding lactose or isopropyl-β-D-thiogalactopyranoside (IPTG).
    877..898     +  protein_bind   CAP binding site: CAP binding activates transcription in the presence of cAMP. E. coli catabolite activator protein
    913..943     +  promoter       lac promoter: promoter for the E. coli lac operon
    951..967     +  protein_bind   lac operator: The lac repressor binds to the lac operator to inhibit transcription in E. coli. This inhibition can be relieved by adding lactose or isopropyl-β-D-thiogalactopyranoside (IPTG). lac repressor encoded by lacI
   1119..1376    -  LTR            5' LTR (truncated): truncated 5' long terminal repeat (LTR) from HIV-1
   1424..1942    -  CDS            nef (fragment): NEF_HV1BR - Experimental evidence at protein level: Swiss-Prot protein existence level 1. Extracellular Nef protein targets CD4(+) T-lymphocytes for apoptosis by interacting with CXCR4 surface receptors (PubMed:14990729). From Human immunodeficiency virus type 1 group M subtype B (isolate BRU/LAI) (HIV-1).
   1959..2547    -  misc_feature   WPRE: woodchuck hepatitis virus posttranscriptional regulatory element
   2561..3160    -  CDS            PuroR: puromycin N-acetyltransferase; pac from Streptomyces alboniger; confers resistance to puromycin
   3169..3498    -  promoter       SV40 promoter: SV40 enhancer and early promoter
   3509..4255    -  CDS            Tet-On® 3G: modified rtTA protein that binds tightly to promoters containing the tet operator in the presence of doxycycline
   4274..4784    -  promoter       hPGK promoter: human phosphoglycerate kinase 1 promoter
   4801..5168    +  promoter       TRE3GS promoter: 3rd-generation Tet-responsive promoter that can be activated by binding of Tet-On® 3G, modified to eliminate binding sites for endogenous mammalian transcription factors
   6237..6371    -  polyA_signal   SV40 poly(A) signal: SV40 polyadenylation signal
   6415..6530    -  misc_feature   cPPT/CTS: central polypurine tract and central termination sequence of HIV-1 (lacking the first T)
   6545..6645    -  CDS            Rev (fragment): human immunodeficiency virus 1 (HIV-1) Rev protein; rev; enhances nuclear export of unspliced and incompletely spliced viral mRNAs
   7022..7255    -  misc_feature   RRE: The Rev response element (RRE) of HIV-1 allows for Rev-dependent mRNA export from the nucleus to the cytoplasm.
   7430..7768    -  CDS            HIV-1 gag (fragment): gag protein from human immunodeficiency virus 1; gag
   7752..7877    -  misc_feature   HIV-1 Ψ: packaging signal of human immunodeficiency virus type 1
   7924..8181    -  LTR            5' LTR (truncated): truncated 5' long terminal repeat (LTR) from HIV-1
   8229..8558    -  CDS            nef (fragment): NEF_HV1BR - Experimental evidence at protein level: Swiss-Prot protein existence level 1. Extracellular Nef protein targets CD4(+) T-lymphocytes for apoptosis by interacting with CXCR4 surface receptors (PubMed:14990729). From Human immunodeficiency virus type 1 group M subtype B (isolate BRU/LAI) (HIV-1).
   8725..8859    -  polyA_signal   SV40 poly(A) signal: SV40 polyadenylation signal
   8907..9011    +  promoter       AmpR promoter: bla
   9012..9872    +  CDS            AmpR: β-lactamase; bla; confers resistance to ampicillin, carbenicillin, and related antibiotics
>Addgene plasmid #242116 | pKC064_pLVX_TetON_MxEnc | addgene full sequence | sequence record 488917 | Addgene NGS Result
TTGAGATCCTTTTTTTCTGCGCGTAATCTGCTGCTTGCAAACAAAAAAACCACCGCTACCAGCGGTGGTT
TGTTTGCCGGATCAAGAGCTACCAACTCTTTTTCCGAAGGTAACTGGCTTCAGCAGAGCGCAGATACCAA
ATACTGTTCTTCTAGTGTAGCCGTAGTTAGGCCACCACTTCAAGAACTCTGTAGCACCGCCTACATACCT
CGCTCTGCTAATCCTGTTACCAGTGGCTGCTGCCAGTGGCGATAAGTCGTGTCTTACCGGGTTGGACTCA
AGACGATAGTTACCGGATAAGGCGCAGCGGTCGGGCTGAACGGGGGGTTCGTGCACACAGCCCAGCTTGG
AGCGAACGACCTACACCGAACTGAGATACCTACAGCGTGAGCTATGAGAAAGCGCCACGCTTCCCGAAGG
GAGAAAGGCGGACAGGTATCCGGTAAGCGGCAGGGTCGGAACAGGAGAGCGCACGAGGGAGCTTCCAGGG
GGAAACGCCTGGTATCTTTATAGTCCTGTCGGGTTTCGCCACCTCTGACTTGAGCGTCGATTTTTGTGAT
GCTCGTCAGGGGGGCGGAGCCTATGGAAAAACGCCAGCAACGCGGCCTTTTTACGGTTCCTGGCCTTTTG
CTGGCCTTTTGCTCACATGTTCTTTCCTGCGTTATCCCCTGATTCTGTGGATAACCGTATTACCGCCTTT
GAGTGAGCTGATACCGCTCGCCGCAGCCGAACGACCGAGCGCAGCGAGTCAGTGAGCGAGGAAGCGGAAG
AGCGCCCAATACGCAAACCGCCTCTCCCCGCGCGTTGGCCGATTCATTAATGCAGCTGGCACGACAGGTT
TCCCGACTGGAAAGCGGGCAGTGAGCGCAACGCAATTAATGTGAGTTAGCTCACTCATTAGGCACCCCAG
GCTTTACACTTTATGCTTCCGGCTCGTATGTTGTGTGGAATTGTGAGCGGATAACAATTTCACACAGGAA
ACAGCTATGACCATGATTACGCCAAGCTCTAGCTAGAGGTCGACGGTAAACGCTAGCAATGTCAAGGCCT
CTCACTCTCTGATATTCATTTCTTTGCAAGTTATAAATACTGAATAATAAGATGACATGAACTACTACTG
CTAGAGATTTTCCACACTGACTAAAAGGGTCTGAGGGATCTCTAGTTACCAGAGTCACACAACAGACGGG
CACACACTACTTGAAGCACTCAAGGCAAGCTTTATTGAGGCTTAAGCAGTGGGTTCCCTAGTTAGCCAGA
GAGCTCCCAGGCTCAGATCTGGTCTAACCAGAGAGACCCAGTACAGGCAAAAAGCAGCTGCTTATATGCA
GGATCTGAGGGCTCGCCACTCCCCAGTCCCGCCCAGGCCACGCCTCCCTGGAAAGTCCCCAGCGGAAAGT
CCCTTGTAGCAAGCTCGATATCAGCAGTTCTTGAAGTACTCCGGATGCAGCTCTCGGGCCACGTGATGAA
ATGCTAGGCGGCTGTCAAACCTCCACTCTAACACTTCTCTCTCCGGGTCATCCATCCCATGCAGGCTCAC
AGGGTGTAACAAGCTGGTGTTCTCTCCTTTATTGGCCTCTTCTACCTTATCTGGCTCAACTGGTACTAGC
TTGTAGCACCATCCAAAGGTCAGTGGATATCTGACCCCTGGCCCTGGTGTGTAGTTCTGCTAATCAGGGA
AGTAGCCTTGTGTGTGGTAGATCCACAGATCAAGGATATCTTGTCTTCGTTGGGAGTGAATTAGCCCTTC
CAGTCCCCTCTTTTCTTTTAAAAAGTGGCTAAGATCTACAGCTGCCTTGTAAGTCATTGGTCTTAAAGGT
ACCTGAGGTGTGACTGGAAAACCCACCTCCTCCTCCTCTTGTGCTTCTAGCCAGGCACAATCAGCATTGG
TAGCTGCTGTATTGCTACTTGTGATTGCTCCATGTTTTTCTAGGTCTCGACTGCAGAATTAATTCCAGGC
GGGGAGGCGGCCCAAAGGGAGATCCGACTCGTCTGAGGGCGAAGGCGAAGACGCGGAAGAGGCCGCAGAG
CCGGCAGCAGGCCGCGGGAAGGAAGGTCCGCTGGATTGAGGGCCGAAGGGACGTAGCAGAAGGACGTCCC
GCGCAGAATCCAGGTGGCAACACAGGCGAGCAGCCATGGAAAGGACGTCAGCTTCCCCGACAACACCACG
GAATTGTCAGTGCCCAACAGCCGAGCCCCTGTCCAGCAGCGGGCAAGGCAGGCGGCGATGAGTTCCGCCG
TGGCAATAGGGAGGGGGAAAGCGAAAGTCCCGGAAAGGAGCTGACAGGTGGTGGCAATGCCCCAACCAGT
GGGGGTTGCGTCAGCAAACACAGTGCACACCACGCCACGTTGCCTGACAACGGGCCACAACTCCTCATAA
AGAGACAGCAACCAGGATTTATACAAGGAGGAGAAAATGAAAGCCATACGGGAAGCAATAGCATGATACA
AAGGCATTAAAGCAGCGTATCCACATAGCGTAAAAGGAGCAACATAGTTAAGAATACCAGTCAATCTTTC
ACAAATTTTGTAATCCAGAGGTTGATTGTTCCAGACGCGTTCAGGCACCGGGCTTGCGGGTCATGCACCA
GGTGCGCGGTCCTTCGGGCACCTCGACGTCGGCGGTGACGGTGAAGCCGAGCCGCTCGTAGAAGGGGAGG
TTGCGGGGCGCGGAGGTCTCCAGGAAGGCGGGCACCCCGGCGCGCTCGGCCGCCTCCACTCCGGGGAGCA
CGACGGCGCTGCCCAGACCCTTGCCCTGGTGGTCGGGCGAGACGCCGACGGTGGCCAGGAACCACGCGGG
CTCCTTGGGCCGGTGCGGCGCCAGGAGGCCTTCCATCTGTTGCTGCGCGGCCAGCCGGGAACCGCTCAAC
TCGGCCATGCGCGGGCCGATCTCGGCGAACACCGCCCCCGCTTCGACGCTCTCCGGCGTGGTCCAGACCG
CCACCGCGGCGCCGTCGTCCGCGACCCACACCTTGCCGATGTCGAGCCCGACGCGCGTGAGGAAGAGTTC
TTGCAGCTCGGTGACCCGCTCGATGTGGCGGTCCGGGTCGACGGTGTGGCGCGTGGCGGGGTAGTCGGCG
AACGCGGCGGCGAGGGTGCGTACGGCCCGGGGGACGTCGTCGCGGGTGGCGAGGCGCACCGTGGGCTTGT
ACTCGGTCATGGTCGCGTTTTGCAAAAGCCTAGGCCTCCAAAAAAGCCTCCTCACTACTTCTGGAATAGC
TCAGAGGCCGAGGCGGCCTCGGCCTCTGCATAAATAAAAAAAATTAGTCAGCCATGGGGCGGAGAATGGG
CGGAACTGGGCGGAGTTAGGGGCGGGATGGGCGGAGTTAGGGGCGGGACTATGGTTGCTGACTAATTGAG
ATGCATGCTTTGCATACTTCTGCCTGCTGGGGAGCCTGGGGACTTTCCACACCTGGTTGCTGACTAATTG
AGATGCATGCTTTGCATACTTCTGCCTGCTGGGGAGCCTGGGGACTTTCCACACCCTAACTGACACACAT
TCGCGCGTTTACCCGGGGAGCATGTCAAGGTCAAAATCGTCAAGAGCGTCAGCAGGCAGCATATCAAGGT
CAAAGTCGTCAAGGGCATCGGCTGGGAGCATGTCTAAGTCAAAATCGTCAAGGGCGTCGGTCGGCCCGCC
GCTTTCGCACTTTAGCTGTTTCTCCAGGCCACATATGATTAGTTCCAGGCCGAAAAGGAAGGCAGGTTCG
GCTCCCTGCCGGTCGAACAGCTCAATTGCTTGTTTCAGAAGTGGGGGCATAGAATCGGTGGTAGGTGTCT
CTCTTTCCTCTTTTGCTACTTGATGCTCCTGTTCCTCCAATACGCAGCCCAGTGTAAAGTGGCCCACGGC
GGACAGAGCGTACAGTGCGTTCTCCAGGGAGAAGCCTTGCTGACACAGGAACGCGAGCTGATTTTCCAGG
GTTTCGTACTGTTTCTCTGTTGGGCGGGTGCCGAGATGCACTTTAGCCCCGTCGCGATGTGAGAGGAGAG
CACAGCGGTATGACTTGGCGTTGTTCCGCAGAAAGTCTTGCCATGACTCGCCTTCCAGGGGGCAGGAGTG
GGTATGATGCCTGTCCAGCATCTCGATTGGCAGGGCATCGAGCAGGGCCCGCTTGTTCTTCACGTGCCAG
TACAGGGTAGGCTGCTCAACTCCCAGCTTTTGAGCGAGTTTCCTTGTCGTCAGGCCTTCGATACCGACTC
CATTGAGTAATTCCAGAGCAGAGTTTATGACTTTGCTCTTGTCCAGTCTAGACATGGTAATTCGATGATC
CCCCTGGGGAGAGAGGTCGGTGATTCGGTCAACGAGGGAGCCGACTGCCGACGTGCGCTCCGGAGGCTTG
CAGAATGCGGAACACCGCGCGGGCAGGAACAGGGCCCACACTACCGCCCCACACCCCGCCTCCCGCACCG
CCCCTTCCCGGCCGCTGCTCTCGGCGCGCCCTGCTGAGCAGCCGCTATTGGCCACAGCCCATCGCGGTCG
GCGCGCTGCCATTGCTCCCTGGCGCTGTCCGTCTGCGAGGGTACTAGTGAGACGTGCGGCTTCCGTTTGT
CACGTCCGGCACGCCGCGAACCGCAAGGAACCTTCCCGACTTAGGGGCGGAGCAGGAAGCGTCGCCGGGG
GGCCCACAAGGGTAGCGGCGAAGATCCGGGTGACGCTGCGAACGGACGTGAAGAATGTGCGAGACCCAGG
GTCGGCGCCGCTGCGTTTCCCGGAACCACGCCCAGAGCAGCCGCGTCCCTGCGCAAACCCAGGGCTGCCT
TGGAAAAGGCGCAACCCCAACCCCGTGGAATTATCACCTCGAGTTTACTCCCTATCAGTGATAGAGAACG
TATGAAGAGTTTACTCCCTATCAGTGATAGAGAACGTATGCAGACTTTACTCCCTATCAGTGATAGAGAA
CGTATAAGGAGTTTACTCCCTATCAGTGATAGAGAACGTATGACCAGTTTACTCCCTATCAGTGATAGAG
AACGTATCTACAGTTTACTCCCTATCAGTGATAGAGAACGTATATCCAGTTTACTCCCTATCAGTGATAG
AGAACGTATAAGCTTTGCTTATGTAAACCAGGGCGCCTATAAAAGAGTGCTGATTTTTTGAGTAAACTTC
AATTCCACAACACTTTTGTCTTATACCAACTTTCCGTACCACTTCCTACCCTCGTAAAGAATTCGCCACC
ATGCCCGATTTCCTCGGCCATGCGGAGAATCCTTTGCGGGAGGAAGAATGGGCAAGACTCAACGAGACGG
TCATCCAGGTCGCCAGACGATCTCTCGTCGGACGAAGAATTTTGGATATCTACGGTCCGTTGGGAGCAGG
TGTTCAAACTGTTCCCTACGACGAGTTTCAGGGAGTATCTCCAGGGGCGGTTGACATAGTCGGCGAGCAA
GAGACAGCAATGGTCTTCACCGACGCCCGCAAGTTTAAAACTATCCCCATCATATACAAGGATTTCCTTC
TCCACTGGAGAGACATCGAGGCCGCAAGGACGCACAACATGCCTCTGGATGTTTCAGCTGCGGCTGGTGC
CGCCGCTCTGTGTGCTCAGCAGGAAGATGAGCTGATTTTTTACGGGGACGCACGGCTCGGGTATGAGGGT
TTGATGACGGCAAATGGACGCCTTACCGTCCCTCTGGGCGACTGGACTTCACCCGGAGGAGGTTTCCAAG
CTATTGTAGAAGCGACAAGAAAGCTCAATGAGCAGGGTCATTTCGGACCTTACGCTGTGGTGCTCAGCCC
ACGACTTTATTCACAGCTGCATAGAATCTATGAAAAGACGGGGGTATTGGAGATCGAAACAATACGCCAA
CTGGCCTCAGACGGCGTTTACCAAAGTAACAGATTGCGAGGGGAGAGTGGAGTAGTCGTGAGTACCGGAC
GGGAAAACATGGACCTTGCTGTATCAATGGATATGGTCGCGGCCTATCTCGGCGCCTCACGAATGAATCA
CCCGTTTAGGGTTTTGGAAGCTCTGCTTCTTAGAATTAAACATCCCGATGCTATTTGCACACTGGAAGGT
GCGGGCGCGACGGAGCGCCGGTAAACCGGTGCCGGCGGATCCAGACCACCTCCCCTGCGAGCTAAGCTGG
ACAGCCAATGACGGGTAAGAGAGTGACATTTTTCACTAACCTAAGACAGGAGGGCCGTCAGAGCTACTGC
CTAATCCAAAGACGGGTAAAAGTGATAAAAATGTATCACTCCAACCTAAGACAGGCGCAGCTTCCGAGGG
ATTTGAGATCCAGACATGATAAGATACATTGATGAGTTTGGACAAACCAAAACTAGAATGCAGTGAAAAA
AATGCCTTATTTGTGAAATTTGTGATGCTATTGCCTTATTTGTAACCATTATAAGCTGCAATAAACAAGT
TAAGTCGATAAACTGGATCTCTGCTGTCCCTGTAATAAACCCGAAAATTTTGAATTTTTGTAATTTGTTT
TTGTAATTCTTTAGTTTGTATGTCTGTTGCTATTATGTCTACTATTCTTTCCCCTGCACTGTACCCCCCA
ATCCCCCCTTTTCTTTTAAAGGCGATACCGTCGAGATCCGTTCACTAATCGAATGGATCTGTCTCTGTCT
CTCTCTCCACCTTCTTCTTCTATTCCTTCGGGCCTGTCGGGTCCCCTCGGGGTTGGGAGGTGGGTCTGAA
ACGATAATGGTGAATATCCCTGCCTAACTCTATTCACTATAGAAAGTACAGCAAAAACTATTCTTAAACC
TACCAAGCCTCCTACTATCATTATGAATAATTTTATATACCACAGCCAATTTGTTATGTTAAACCAATTC
CACAAACTTGCCCATTTATCTAATTCCAATAATTCTTGTTCATTCTTTTCTTGCTGGTTTTGCGATTCTT
CAATTAAGGAGTGTATTAAGCTTGTGTAATTGTTAATTTCTCTGTCCCACTCCATCCAGGTCGTGTGATT
CCAAATCTGTTCCAGAGATTTATTACTCCAACTAGCATTCCAAGGCACAGCAGTGGTGCAAATGAGTTTT
CCAGAGCAACCCCAAATCCCCAGGAGCTGTTGATCCTTTAGGTATCTTTCCACAGCCAGGATTCTTGCCT
GGAGCTGCTTGATGCCCCAGACTGTGAGTTGCAACAGATGCTGTTGCGCCTCAATAGCCCTCAGCAAATT
GTTCTGCTGCTGCACTATACCAGACAATAATTGTCTGGCCTGTACCGTCAGCGTCATTGACGCTGCGCCC
ATAGTGCTTCCTGCTGCTCCCAAGAACCCAAGGAACAAAGCTCCTATTCCCACTGCTCTTTTTTCTCTCT
GCACCACTCTTCTCTTTGCCTTGGTGGGTGCTACTCCTAATGGTTCAATTTTTACTACTTTATATTTATA
TAATTCACTTCTCCAATTGTCCCTCATATCTCCTCCTCCAGGTCTGAAGATCAGCGGCCGGCCGCTTGCT
GTGCGGTGGTCTTACTTTTGTTTTGCTCTTCCTCTATCTTGTCTAAAGCTTCCTTGGTGTCTTTTATCTC
TATCCTTTGATGCACACAATAGAGGGTTGCTACTGTATTATATAATGATCTAAGTTCTTCTGATCCTGTC
TGAAGGGATGGTTGTAGCTGTCCCAGTATTTGTCTACAGCCTTCTGATGTTTCTAACAGGCCAGGATTAA
CTGCGAATCGTTCTAGCTCCCTGCTTGCCCATACTATATGTTTTAATTTATATTTTTTCTTTCCCCCTGG
CCTTAACCGAATTTTTTCCCATCGCGATCTAATTCTCCCCCGCTTAATACTGACGCTCTCGCACCCATCT
CTCTCCTTCTAGCCTCCGCTAGTCAAAATTTTTGGCGTACTCACCAGTCGCCGCCCCTCGCCTCTTGCCG
TGCGCGCTTCAGCAAGCCGAGTCCTGCGTCGAGAGAGCTCCTCTGGTTTCCCTTTCGCTTTCAAGTCCCT
GTTCGGGCGCCACTGCTAGAGATTTTCCACACTGACTAAAAGGGTCTGAGGGATCTCTAGTTACCAGAGT
CACACAACAGACGGGCACACACTACTTGAAGCACTCAAGGCAAGCTTTATTGAGGCTTAAGCAGTGGGTT
CCCTAGTTAGCCAGAGAGCTCCCAGGCTCAGATCTGGTCTAACCAGAGAGACCCAGTACAGGCAAAAAGC
AGCTGCTTATATGCAGGATCTGAGGGCTCGCCACTCCCCAGTCCCGCCCAGGCCACGCCTCCCTGGAAAG
TCCCCAGCGGAAAGTCCCTTGTAGCAAGCTCGATATCAGCAGTTCTTGAAGTACTCCGGATGCAGCTCTC
GGGCCACGTGATGAAATGCTAGGCGGCTGTCAAACCTCCACTCTAACACTTCTCTCTCCGGGTCATCCAT
CCCATGCAGGCTCACAGGGTGTAACAAGCTGGTGTTCTCTCCTTTATTGGCCTCTTCTACCTTATCTGGC
TCAACTGGTACTAGCTTGTAGCACCATCCAAAGGTCAGTGGATATCTGACCCCTGGCCCTGGTGTGTAGT
TCTGCTAATCAGGGAAGTAGCCTTGTGTGTGGTAGATCCACAGATCAAGGATATCTTGTCTTCTTTGGGA
GTGAATTAGCCCTTCCAACTACTAAGTTTGTAGTACATATTTAACAAATACAATTTCTTTAAAATGAAAA
TAATTCAGAGGAATCACAGGTTTAGAGTAAATGAAACCACAGGTAATTGGCAGTGGTAATAGGGTATGGG
GTGGGAAGTTTGGGATGATTTTGGTTAGCTTGAGTTATCCAGTTGATCCAGACATGATAAGATACATTGA
TGAGTTTGGACAAACCACAACTAGAATGCAGTGAAAAAAATGCTTTATTTGTGAAATTTGTGATGCTATT
GCTTTATTTGTAACCATTATAAGCTGCAATAAACAAGTTGATCTCCCGATCCGTCGACGTCAGGTGGCAC
TTTTCGGGGAAATGTGCGCGGAACCCCTATTTGTTTATTTTTCTAAATACATTCAAATATGTATCCGCTC
ATGAGACAATAACCCTGATAAATGCTTCAATAATATTGAAAAAGGAAGAGTATGAGTATTCAACATTTCC
GTGTCGCCCTTATTCCCTTTTTTGCGGCATTTTGCCTTCCTGTTTTTGCTCACCCAGAAACGCTGGTGAA
AGTAAAAGATGCTGAAGATCAGTTGGGTGCACGAGTGGGTTACATCGAACTGGATCTCAACAGCGGTAAG
ATCCTTGAGAGTTTTCGCCCCGAAGAACGTTTTCCAATGATGAGCACTTTTAAAGTTCTGCTATGTGGCG
CGGTATTATCCCGTATTGACGCCGGGCAAGAGCAACTCGGTCGCCGCATACACTATTCTCAGAATGACTT
GGTTGAGTACTCACCAGTCACAGAAAAGCATCTTACGGATGGCATGACAGTAAGAGAATTATGCAGTGCT
GCCATAACCATGAGTGATAACACTGCGGCCAACTTACTTCTGACAACGATCGGAGGACCGAAGGAGCTAA
CCGCTTTTTTGCACAACATGGGGGATCATGTAACTCGCCTTGATCGTTGGGAACCGGAGCTGAATGAAGC
CATACCAAACGACGAGCGTGACACCACGATGCCTGTAGCAATGGCAACAACGTTGCGCAAACTATTAACT
GGCGAACTACTTACTCTAGCTTCCCGGCAACAATTAATAGACTGGATGGAGGCGGATAAAGTTGCAGGAC
CACTTCTGCGCTCGGCCCTTCCGGCTGGCTGGTTTATTGCTGATAAATCTGGAGCCGGTGAGCGTGGGTC
TCGCGGTATCATTGCAGCACTGGGGCCAGATGGTAAGCCCTCCCGTATCGTAGTTATCTACACGACGGGG
AGTCAGGCAACTATGGATGAACGAAATAGACAGATCGCTGAGATAGGTGCCTCACTGATTAAGCATTGGT
AACTGTCAGACCAAGTTTACTCATATATACTTTAGATTGATTTAAAACTTCATTTTTAATTTAAAAGGAT
CTAGGTGAAGATCCTTTTTGATAATCTCATGACCAAAATCCCTTAACGTGAGTTTTCGTTCCACTGAGCG
TCAGACCCCGTAGAAAAGATCAAAGGATCTTC
